Addgene plasmid #121876: LC001: pMVP/PB/Hygro-DEST
Purpose: (Empty Backbone) pMVP destination vector, empty PiggyBac transposon vector backbone w/ Hygro selection cassette
Depositing lab: Christopher Newgard. Depositing organization: Duke University. Publication: Creation of versatile cloning platforms for transgene expression and dCas9-based epigenome editing. Haldeman JM, Conway AE, Arlotto ME, Slentz DH, Muoio DM, Becker TC, Newgard CB. Nucleic Acids Res. 2018 Dec 27. pii: 5264291. doi: 10.1093/nar/gky1286. PubMed 30590691.
Backbone
  Vector backbone: KX002
  Backbone manufacturer: Newgard Lab
  Backbone size (bp): 5007
  Vector type: Mammalian Expression ; PiggyBac Transposon, pMVP Gateway Destination Vector
  Selectable markers: Hygromycin
Growth in bacteria
  Bacterial resistance: Chloramphenicol and Ampicillin, 25 & 100 μg/mL
  Growth temperature: 37°C
  Growth strain: ccdB Survival
  Copy number: High Copy
Gene/Insert
  Gene/Insert name: Gateway selection cassette (ccdb gene + Chlor resistance gene)
  Species: Synthetic
  Insert size (bp): 1455
  Cloning method: Gibson Cloning
Terms and licenses: Academic/Nonprofit Terms; Industry Terms: Not Available to Industry
Depositor comments: PiggyBac ITR sequences derived from Addgene #63807
How to cite: LC001: pMVP/PB/Hygro-DEST was a gift from Christopher Newgard (Addgene plasmid # 121876 ; http://n2t.net/addgene:121876 ; RRID:Addgene_121876)
