[The description below was written by a language model from this plasmid's Addgene catalogue record and pLannotate feature annotations shown in this document.]
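Description:
LC001: pMVP/PB/Hygro-DEST is an empty Gateway destination vector from the pMVP modular cloning platform, built on the KX002 backbone as a PiggyBac transposon for stable transgene delivery into mammalian cells. It replicates in E. coli from a high-copy ColE1/pUC-type origin and carries an ampicillin resistance gene (bla) with its own promoter. Short fragments annotated as RSF ori, lacZα, bGH poly(A) and f1 ori appear to be backbone remnants rather than functional parts.

The recorded insert, introduced by Gibson cloning, is the standard Gateway selection cassette: attR1 and attR2 sites flanking a chloramphenicol acetyltransferase gene and the ccdB toxin gene. Because CcdB poisons gyrase in ordinary strains, the empty vector is maintained in a ccdB-tolerant strain under chloramphenicol plus ampicillin. In an LR recombination reaction the cassette is exchanged for elements supplied from entry clones, and loss of ccdB provides counterselection for recombinants. No mammalian promoter or polyadenylation signal is annotated around the attR sites for driving the cargo, consistent with a design in which these are supplied by the entry modules, although the record does not say so explicitly.

Downstream of attR2 lies a hygromycin cassette in which the SV40 enhancer/early promoter and the bacterial EM7 promoter precede the hygromycin B phosphotransferase gene, followed by an HSV TK poly(A) signal, allowing selection of stably transposed mammalian cells. The PiggyBac inverted terminal repeats, noted by the depositor as derived from another deposited plasmid, are not called in the automated feature table. They would be expected to flank the Gateway and hygromycin cassettes so that a separately supplied PiggyBac transposase can integrate the intervening DNA into the genome.
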