Features (pLannotate 1.2.2; 21 found; start..end, strand, type, name):
     24..128     +  promoter       AmpR promoter: bla
    129..989     +  CDS            AmpR: β-lactamase; bla; confers resistance to ampicillin, carbenicillin, and related antibiotics
   1160..1748    +  rep_origin     ori: high-copy-number ColE1/pMB1/pBR322/pUC origin of replication
   1824..1943    +  rep_origin     RSF ori (fragment): Plasmids containing the RSF 1030 origin of replication can be propagated in E. coli cells that contain additional plasmids with compatible origins.
   1944..1961    -  CDS            lacZα (fragment): LacZα fragment of β-galactosidase; lacZ fragment
   2227..2263    +  misc_feature   MCS (fragment): pBluescript multiple cloning site
   2263..2387    +  protein_bind   attR1: mutant version of attR; recombination site for the Gateway® LR reaction LR Clonase™
   2412..2442    +  promoter       lac UV5 promoter: E. coli lac promoter with an "up" mutation
   2466..2495    +  promoter       cat promoter (fragment): promoter of the E. coli cat gene encoding chloramphenicol acetyltransferase
   2496..3155    +  CDS            CmR: chloramphenicol acetyltransferase; cat; confers resistance to chloramphenicol
   3334..3492    +  CDS            ccdA (fragment): CCDA_ECO57 - Also known as H, letA. Experimental evidence at protein level: Swiss-Prot protein existence level 1. Antitoxin component of a type II toxin-antitoxin (TA) system which inhibits the post-segregational killing (PSK) of plasmid-free cells, also referred to as a plasmid addiction system. Binds to and blocks the activity of CcdB; will also remove bound CcdB protein from the CcdB-GyrA complex by forming a CcdA-CcdB complex, a process termed rejuvenation. Functions as a transcriptional corepressor for the ccdAB operon, repression also requires CcdB (By similarity). From Escherichia coli
   3497..3799    +  CDS            ccdB: CCDB_ECOLI - Also known as G, letB, letD. Experimental evidence at protein level: Swiss-Prot protein existence level 1. Toxic component of a type II toxin-antitoxin (TA) system, functioning in plasmid maintainence. Responsible for the post- segregational killing (PSK) of plasmid-free cells, also referred to as a plasmid addiction system. Half-life of over 2 hours. Cell killing by CcdB is accompanied by filamentation, defects in chromosome and plasmid segregation, defects in cell division, formation of anucleate cells, decreased DNA synthesis and plasmid loss. Interferes with the activity of DN
   3843..3967    -  protein_bind   attR2: mutant version of attR; recombination site for the Gateway® LR reaction LR Clonase™
   3968..3999    +  misc_feature   MCS (fragment): pBluescript multiple cloning site
   4019..4335    +  promoter       SV40 promoter: SV40 enhancer and early promoter
   4383..4430    +  promoter       EM7 promoter: synthetic bacterial promoter&nbsp
   4449..5486    +  CDS            HygR: hygromycin B phosphotransferase confers resistance to hygromycin
   5570..5618    +  polyA_signal   HSV TK poly(A) signal: herpes simplex virus thymidine kinase polyadenylation signal (Cole and Stacy, 1985)
   5709..5725    -  polyA_signal   bGH poly(A) signal (fragment): bovine growth hormone polyadenylation signal
   5794..5855    -  rep_origin     f1 ori (fragment) (sequence partly withheld): f1 bacteriophage origin of replication; arrow indicates direction of (+) strand synthesis
   6190..6459    -  rep_origin     f1 ori (fragment) (sequence partly withheld): f1 bacteriophage origin of replication; arrow indicates direction of (+) strand synthesis
>Addgene plasmid #121876 | LC001: pMVP/PB/Hygro-DEST | addgene full sequence | sequence record 237505 | Addgene NGS Result
GTGGCACTTTTCGGGGAAATGTGCGCGGAACCCCTATTTGTTTATTTTTCTAAATACATTCAAATATGTA
TCCGCTCATGAGACAATAACCCTGATAAATGCTTCAATAATATTGAAAAAGGAAGAGTATGAGTATTCAA
CATTTCCGTGTCGCCCTTATTCCCTTTTTTGCGGCATTTTGCCTTCCTGTTTTTGCTCACCCAGAAACGC
TGGTGAAAGTAAAAGATGCTGAAGATCAGTTGGGTGCACGAGTGGGTTACATCGAACTGGATCTCAACAG
CGGTAAGATCCTTGAGAGTTTTCGCCCCGAAGAACGTTTTCCAATGATGAGCACTTTTAAAGTTCTGCTA
TGTGGCGCGGTATTATCCCGTATTGACGCCGGGCAAGAGCAACTCGGTCGCCGCATACACTATTCTCAGA
ATGACTTGGTTGAGTACTCACCAGTCACAGAAAAGCATCTTACGGATGGCATGACAGTAAGAGAATTATG
CAGTGCTGCCATAACCATGAGTGATAACACTGCGGCCAACTTACTTCTGACAACGATCGGAGGACCGAAG
GAGCTAACCGCTTTTTTGCACAACATGGGGGATCATGTAACTCGCCTTGATCGTTGGGAACCGGAGCTGA
ATGAAGCCATACCAAACGACGAGCGTGACACCACGATGCCTGTAGCAATGGCAACAACGTTGCGCAAACT
ATTAACTGGCGAACTACTTACTCTAGCTTCCCGGCAACAATTAATAGACTGGATGGAGGCGGATAAAGTT
GCAGGACCACTTCTGCGCTCGGCCCTTCCGGCTGGCTGGTTTATTGCTGATAAATCTGGAGCCGGTGAGC
GTGGGTCTCGCGGTATCATTGCAGCACTGGGGCCAGATGGTAAGCCCTCCCGTATCGTAGTTATCTACAC
GACGGGGAGTCAGGCAACTATGGATGAACGAAATAGACAGATCGCTGAGATAGGTGCCTCACTGATTAAG
CATTGGTAACTGTCAGACCAAGTTTACTCATATATACTTTAGATTGATTTAAAACTTCATTTTTAATTTA
AAAGGATCTAGGTGAAGATCCTTTTTGATAATCTCATGACCAAAATCCCTTAACGTGAGTTTTCGTTCCA
CTGAGCGTCAGACCCCGTAGAAAAGATCAAAGGATCTTCTTGAGATCCTTTTTTTCTGCGCGTAATCTGC
TGCTTGCAAACAAAAAAACCACCGCTACCAGCGGTGGTTTGTTTGCCGGATCAAGAGCTACCAACTCTTT
TTCCGAAGGTAACTGGCTTCAGCAGAGCGCAGATACCAAATACTGTTCTTCTAGTGTAGCCGTAGTTAGG
CCACCACTTCAAGAACTCTGTAGCACCGCCTACATACCTCGCTCTGCTAATCCTGTTACCAGTGGCTGCT
GCCAGTGGCGATAAGTCGTGTCTTACCGGGTTGGACTCAAGACGATAGTTACCGGATAAGGCGCAGCGGT
CGGGCTGAACGGGGGGTTCGTGCACACAGCCCAGCTTGGAGCGAACGACCTACACCGAACTGAGATACCT
ACAGCGTGAGCTATGAGAAAGCGCCACGCTTCCCGAAGGGAGAAAGGCGGACAGGTATCCGGTAAGCGGC
AGGGTCGGAACAGGAGAGCGCACGAGGGAGCTTCCAGGGGGAAACGCCTGGTATCTTTATAGTCCTGTCG
GGTTTCGCCACCTCTGACTTGAGCGTCGATTTTTGTGATGCTCGTCAGGGGGGCGGAGCCTATGGAAAAA
CGCCAGCAACGCGGCCTTTTTACGGTTCCTGGCCTTTTGCTGGCCTTTTGCTCACATGCTGTACAGCTTA
AGTCATGTTCTTTCCTGCGTTATCCCCTGATTCTGTGGATAACCGTATTACCGCCTTTGAGTGAGCTGAT
ACCGCTCGCCGCAGCCGAACGACCGAGCGCAGCGAGTCAGTGAGCGAGGAAGCTGTAAAACGACGGCCAG
TAGCTCCACCGCCGCAGCTAGATTAACCCTAGAAAGATAATCATATTGTGACGTACGTTAAAGATAATCA
TGCGTAAAATTGACGCATGTGTTTTATCGGTCTGTATATCGAGGTTTATTTATTAATTTGAATAGATATT
AAGTTTTATTATATTTACACTTACATACTAATAATAAATTCAACAAACAATTTATTTATGTTTATTTATT
TATTAAAAAAAAACAAAAACTCAAAATTTCTTCTATAAAGTAACAAAACTTTTATGACTAGTGGATCCCC
CGGGCTGCAGGAATTCGATATCACAAGTTTGTACAAAAAAGCTGAACGAGAAACGTAAAATGATATAAAT
ATCAATATATTAAATTAGATTTTGCATAAAAAACAGACTACATAATACTGTAAAACACAACATATCCAGT
CACTATGGCGGCCGCATTAGGCACCCCAGGCTTTACACTTTATGCTTCCGGCTCGTATAATGTGTGGATT
TTGAGTTAGGATCCGTCGAGATTTTCAGGAGCTAAGGAAGCTAAAATGGAGAAAAAAATCACTGGATATA
CCACCGTTGATATATCCCAATGGCATCGTAAAGAACATTTTGAGGCATTTCAGTCAGTTGCTCAATGTAC
CTATAACCAGACCGTTCAGCTGGATATTACGGCCTTTTTAAAGACCGTAAAGAAAAATAAGCACAAGTTT
TATCCGGCCTTTATTCACATTCTTGCCCGCCTGATGAATGCTCATCCGGAATTCCGTATGGCAATGAAAG
ACGGTGAGCTGGTGATATGGGATAGTGTTCACCCTTGTTACACCGTTTTCCATGAGCAAACTGAAACGTT
TTCATCGCTCTGGAGTGAATACCACGACGATTTCCGGCAGTTTCTACACATATATTCGCAAGATGTGGCG
TGTTACGGTGAAAACCTGGCCTATTTCCCTAAAGGGTTTATTGAGAATATGTTTTTCGTCTCAGCCAATC
CCTGGGTGAGTTTCACCAGTTTTGATTTAAACGTGGCCAATATGGACAACTTCTTCGCCCCCGTTTTCAC
CATGGGCAAATATTATACGCAAGGCGACAAGGTGCTGATGCCGCTGGCGATTCAGGTTCATCATGCCGTT
TGTGATGGCTTCCATGTCGGCAGAATGCTTAATGAATTACAACAGTACTGCGATGAGTGGCAGGGCGGGG
CGTAAACGCGTGGATCCGGCTTACTAAAAGCCAGATAACAGTATGCGTATTTGCGCGCTGATTTTTGCGG
TATAAGAATATATACTGATATGTATACCCGAAGTATGTCAAAAAGAGGTATGCTATGAAGCAGCGTATTA
CAGTGACAGTTGACAGCGACAGCTATCAGTTGCTCAAGGCATATATGATGTCAATATCTCCGGTCTGGTA
AGCACAACCATGCAGAATGAAGCCCGTCGTCTGCGTGCCGAACGCTGGAAAGCGGAAAATCAGGAAGGGA
TGGCTGAGGTCGCCCGGTTTATTGAAATGAACGGCTCTTTTGCTGACGAGAACAGGGGCTGGTGAAATGC
AGTTTAAGGTTTACACCTATAAAAGAGAGAGCCGTTATCGTCTGTTTGTGGATGTACAGAGTGATATTAT
TGACACGCCCGGGCGACGGATGGTGATCCCCCTGGCCAGTGCACGTCTGCTGTCAGATAAAGTCTCCCGT
GAACTTTACCCGGTGGTGCATATCGGGGATGAAAGCTGGCGCATGATGACCACCGATATGGCCAGTGTGC
CGGTCTCCGTTATCGGGGAAGAAGTGGCTGATCTCAGCCACCGCGAAAATGACATCAAAAACGCCATTAA
CCTGATGTTCTGGGGAATATAAATGTCAGGCTCCCTTATACACAGCCAGTCTGCAGGTCGACCATAGTGA
CTGGATATGTTGTGTTTTACAGTATTATGTAGTCTGTTTTTTATGCAAAATCTAATTTAATATATTGATA
TTTATATCATTTTACGTTTCTCGTTCAGCTTTCTTGTACAAAGTGGTGATATCAAGCTTATCGATACCGT
CGACCTCGACATGGTCATAGCTGTTGACGGTGTGGAAAGTCCCCAGGCTCCCCAGCAGGCAGAAGTATGC
AAAGCATGCATCTCAATTAGTCAGCAACCAGGTGTGGAAAGTCCCCAGGCTCCCCAGCAGGCAGAAGTAT
GCAAAGCATGCATCTCAATTAGTCAGCAACCATAGTCCCGCCCCTAACTCCGCCCATCCCGCCCCTAACT
CCGCCCAGTTCCGCCCATTCTCCGCCCCATGGCTGACTAATTTTTTTTATTTATGCAGAGGCCGAGGCCG
CCTCTGCCTCTGAGCTATTCCAGAAGTAGTGAGGAGGCTTTTTTGGAGGCCTAGGCTTTTGCAAAAAGCT
CCCGGGAGCTTGTATATCCATTTTCGGATCTGATCAGCACGTGTTGACAATTAATCATCGGCATAGTATA
TCGGCATAGTATAATACGACAAGGTGAGGAACTAAACCATGAAGAAGCCCGAACTCACCGCTACCAGCGT
TGAAAAATTTCTCATCGAGAAGTTCGACAGTGTGAGCGACCTGATGCAGTTGTCGGAGGGCGAAGAGAGC
CGAGCCTTCAGCTTCGATGTCGGCGGACGCGGCTATGTACTGCGGGTGAATAGCTGCGCTGATGGCTTCT
ACAAAGACCGCTACGTGTACCGCCACTTCGCCAGCGCTGCACTACCCATCCCCGAAGTGTTGGACATCGG
CGAGTTCAGCGAGAGCCTGACATACTGCATCAGTAGACGCGCCCAAGGCGTTACTCTCCAAGACCTCCCC
GAAACAGAGCTGCCTGCTGTGTTACAGCCTGTCGCCGAAGCTATGGATGCTATTGCCGCCGCCGACCTCA
GTCAAACCAGCGGCTTCGGCCCATTCGGGCCCCAAGGCATCGGCCAGTACACAACCTGGCGGGATTTCAT
TTGCGCCATTGCTGATCCCCATGTCTACCACTGGCAGACCGTGATGGACGACACCGTGTCCGCCAGCGTA
GCTCAAGCCCTGGACGAACTGATGCTGTGGGCCGAAGACTGTCCCGAGGTGCGCCACCTCGTCCATGCCG
ACTTCGGCAGCAACAACGTCCTGACCGACAACGGCCGCATCACCGCCGTAATCGACTGGTCCGAAGCTAT
GTTCGGGGACAGTCAGTACGAGGTGGCCAACATCTTCTTCTGGCGGCCCTGGCTGGCTTGCATGGAGCAG
CAGACTCGCTACTTCGAGCGCCGGCATCCCGAGCTGGCCGGCAGCCCTCGTCTGCGAGCCTACATGCTGC
GCATCGGCCTGGATCAGCTCTACCAGAGCCTCGTGGACGGCAACTTCGACGATGCTGCCTGGGCTCAAGG
CCGCTGCGATGCCATCGTCCGCAGCGGGGCCGGCACCGTCGGTCGCACACAAATCGCTCGCCGGAGCGCA
GCCGTATGGACCGACGGCTGCGTCGAGGTGCTGGCCGACAGCGGCAACCGCCGGCCCAGTACACGACCGC
GCGCTAAGGAGGTAGGTCGAGTTTAACGTACCGGTTAGTAATGAGTTTAAACGGGGGAGGCTAACTGAAA
CACGGAAGGAGACAATACCGGAAGGAACCCGCGCTATGACGGCAATAAAAAGACAGAATAAAACGCACGG
GTGTTGGGTCGTTTGTTCATAAACGCGGGGTTCGGTCCCAGGGCTGGCACTCTGTCGATACCCCACCGAG
ACCCCATTGGGGCCAATACGCCCGCGTTTCTTCCTTTTCCCCACCCCACCCCCCAAGTTCGGGTGAAGGC
CCAGGGCTCGCAGCCAACGTCGGGGCGGCAGGCCCTGCCATAGCAGATCCGGTTAAATCAAAAGAATAGA
CCGAGATAGGGT
[33 nt withheld, positions 5823-5855]
GCTGTCCCTGATATCTATAACAAGAAAATATATATATAATAAGTTATCACGTAAGTAGAACATGAAATAA
CAATATAATTATCGTATGAGTTAAATCTTAAAAGTCACGTAAAAGATAATCATGCGTCATTTTGACTCAC
GCGGTCGTTATAGTTCAAAATCAGTGACACTTACCGCATTGACAAGCACGCCTCACGGGAGCTCCAAGCG
GCGACTGAGATGTCCTAAATGCACAGCGACGGATTCGCGCTATTTAGAAAGAGAGAGCAATATTTCAAGA
ATGCATGCGTCAATTTTACGCAGACTATCTTTCTAGGGTTAATCTAGCTGCATCAAGG
[49 nt withheld, positions 6194-6242]
T
[91 nt withheld, positions 6244-6334]
G
[124 nt withheld, positions 6336-6459]
CAG
